Addgene plasmid #223207: pETURALEU
Purpose: (Empty Backbone) Plasmid for selection/counterslection in budding yeast, containing URA3 and LEU2 markers
Depositing lab: Sahand Jamal Rahi. Depositing organization: Swiss Federal Institute of Technology (EPFL). Publication: Automated plasmid design for marker-free genome editing in budding yeast. Stojkovic L, Gligorovski V, Geramimanesh M, Labagnara M, Rahi SJ. G3 (Bethesda). 2024 Dec 17:jkae297. doi: 10.1093/g3journal/jkae297. PubMed 39688855.
Backbone
  Vector backbone: pRS406
  Modifications to backbone: Inserted LEU2 ORF
  Vector type: Bacterial Expression, Yeast Expression
  Selectable markers: LEU2, URA3
Growth in bacteria
  Bacterial resistance: Ampicillin, 100 μg/mL
  Growth temperature: 37°C
  Growth strain: DH5alpha
  Copy number: High Copy
Terms and licenses: Academic/Nonprofit Terms; Industry Terms: Not Available to Industry
How to cite: pETURALEU was a gift from Sahand Jamal Rahi (Addgene plasmid # 223207 ; http://n2t.net/addgene:223207 ; RRID:Addgene_223207)
