[The description below was written by a language model from this plasmid's Addgene catalogue record and pLannotate feature annotations shown in this document.]
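Description:
pETURALEU is an empty-backbone yeast/E. coli shuttle plasmid of about 6.6 kb, derived from the integrating vector pRS406 by adding the Saccharomyces cerevisiae LEU2 gene. No yeast replication origin or centromere appears in the feature table. This fits the pRS406 lineage, where the plasmid persists in budding yeast only after integrating into the genome. In E. coli it replicates from a high-copy ColE1/pUC-type origin and is selected with ampicillin through the β-lactamase gene and its own promoter. An f1 origin is also present, which would allow production of single-stranded DNA.

The functional content is the pair of yeast auxotrophic markers, each under its native promoter. URA3 encodes orotidine-5'-phosphate decarboxylase. It permits positive selection on medium lacking uracil and counterselection with 5-fluoroorotic acid. LEU2 encodes 3-isopropylmalate dehydrogenase and gives a second, independent positive selection on medium lacking leucine. Short annotated fragments of neighbouring yeast genes, NFS1 among them, flank LEU2, suggesting it was carried in as a genomic segment rather than a bare ORF. A pBluescript-type multiple cloning site lies between T7 and T3 phage promoters, next to lacZα and lac promoter/operator remnants, and serves as the position for inserting user sequences. The small lacI, rop and bom fragments appear to be backbone vestiges with no evident function.

According to the record, the plasmid is used for selection and counterselection in budding yeast, in work on designing plasmids for marker-free genome editing. In such schemes, integrants are typically selected by prototrophy and loss of the plasmid sequence is then selected on 5-FOA, leaving the edit without a marker, though the record does not spell out these steps.
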