Features (pLannotate 1.2.2; 22 found; start..end, strand, type, name):
      1..108     -  misc_feature   MCS: pBluescript multiple cloning site
    121..139     -  promoter       T3 promoter: promoter for bacteriophage T3 RNA polymerase
    184..200     -  protein_bind   lac operator: The lac repressor binds to the lac operator to inhibit transcription in E. coli. This inhibition can be relieved by adding lactose or isopropyl-β-D-thiogalactopyranoside (IPTG). lac repressor encoded by lacI
    208..238     -  promoter       lac promoter: promoter for the E. coli lac operon
    253..274     -  protein_bind   CAP binding site: CAP binding activates transcription in the presence of cAMP. E. coli catabolite activator protein
    287..379     -  CDS            lacI (fragment): lac repressor; lacI; The lac repressor binds to the lac operator to inhibit transcription in E. coli. This inhibition can be relieved by adding lactose or isopropyl-β-D-thiogalactopyranoside (IPTG).
    562..1150    -  rep_origin     ori: high-copy-number ColE1/pMB1/pBR322/pUC origin of replication
   1321..2181    -  CDS            AmpR: β-lactamase; bla; confers resistance to ampicillin, carbenicillin, and related antibiotics
   2182..2286    -  promoter       AmpR promoter: bla
   2381..2416    +  CDS            rop (fragment): Rop protein, which maintains plasmids at low copy number; rop
   2483..3286    -  CDS            URA3: orotidine-5'-phosphate decarboxylase, required for uracil biosynthesis; S. cerevisiae URA3; yeast auxotrophic marker, counterselectable with 5-fluoroorotic acid (5-FOA)
   3287..3502    -  promoter       URA3 promoter: S. cerevisiae URA3
   3510..3528    -  misc_feature   bom (fragment): basis of mobility region from pBR322
   3620..3670    +  misc_feature   bom (fragment): basis of mobility region from pBR322
   3669..3785    +  CDS            NFS1 (fragment): NFS1_YEAST - Also known as SPL1 From Saccharomyces cerevisiae (strain ATCC 204508 / S288c) (Baker's yeast).
   4147..5241    -  CDS            LEU2: 3-isopropylmalate dehydrogenase, required for leucine biosynthesis; S. cerevisiae LEU2; yeast auxotrophic marker
   5242..5649    -  promoter       LEU2 promoter: S. cerevisiae LEU2
   5789..5866    -  CDS            YO192_YEAST (fragment): Experimental evidence at protein level: Swiss-Prot protein existence level 1. From Saccharomyces cerevisiae (strain ATCC 204508 / S288c) (Baker's yeast).
   5897..5949    +  misc_feature   bom (fragment): basis of mobility region from pBR322
   5977..6405    -  rep_origin     f1 ori (sequence partly withheld): f1 bacteriophage origin of replication; arrow indicates direction of (+) strand synthesis
   6409..6564    -  CDS            lacZα (fragment): LacZα fragment of β-galactosidase; lacZ fragment
   6572..6590    +  promoter       T7 promoter: promoter for bacteriophage T7 RNA polymerase
>Addgene plasmid #223207 | pETURALEU | addgene full sequence | sequence record 441038 | Addgene NGS Result
GGTACCGGGCCCCCCCTCGAGGTCGACGGTATCGATAAGCTTGATATCGAATTCCTGCAGCCCGGGGGAT
CCACTAGTTCTAGAGCGGCCGCCACCGCGGTGGAGCTCCAGCTTTTGTTCCCTTTAGTGAGGGTTAATTG
CGCGCTTGGCGTAATCATGGTCATAGCTGTTTCCTGTGTGAAATTGTTATCCGCTCACAATTCCACACAA
CATACGAGCCGGAAGCATAAAGTGTAAAGCCTGGGGTGCCTAATGAGTGAGCTAACTCACATTAATTGCG
TTGCGCTCACTGCCCGCTTTCCAGTCGGGAAACCTGTCGTGCCAGCTGCATTAATGAATCGGCCAACGCG
CGGGGAGAGGCGGTTTGCGTATTGGGCGCTCTTCCGCTTCCTCGCTCACTGACTCGCTGCGCTCGGTCGT
TCGGCTGCGGCGAGCGGTATCAGCTCACTCAAAGGCGGTAATACGGTTATCCACAGAATCAGGGGATAAC
GCAGGAAAGAACATGTGAGCAAAAGGCCAGCAAAAGGCCAGGAACCGTAAAAAGGCCGCGTTGCTGGCGT
TTTTCCATAGGCTCCGCCCCCCTGACGAGCATCACAAAAATCGACGCTCAAGTCAGAGGTGGCGAAACCC
GACAGGACTATAAAGATACCAGGCGTTTCCCCCTGGAAGCTCCCTCGTGCGCTCTCCTGTTCCGACCCTG
CCGCTTACCGGATACCTGTCCGCCTTTCTCCCTTCGGGAAGCGTGGCGCTTTCTCATAGCTCACGCTGTA
GGTATCTCAGTTCGGTGTAGGTCGTTCGCTCCAAGCTGGGCTGTGTGCACGAACCCCCCGTTCAGCCCGA
CCGCTGCGCCTTATCCGGTAACTATCGTCTTGAGTCCAACCCGGTAAGACACGACTTATCGCCACTGGCA
GCAGCCACTGGTAACAGGATTAGCAGAGCGAGGTATGTAGGCGGTGCTACAGAGTTCTTGAAGTGGTGGC
CTAACTACGGCTACACTAGAAGAACAGTATTTGGTATCTGCGCTCTGCTGAAGCCAGTTACCTTCGGAAA
AAGAGTTGGTAGCTCTTGATCCGGCAAACAAACCACCGCTGGTAGCGGTGGTTTTTTTGTTTGCAAGCAG
CAGATTACGCGCAGAAAAAAAGGATCTCAAGAAGATCCTTTGATCTTTTCTACGGGGTCTGACGCTCAGT
GGAACGAAAACTCACGTTAAGGGATTTTGGTCATGAGATTATCAAAAAGGATCTTCACCTAGATCCTTTT
AAATTAAAAATGAAGTTTTAAATCAATCTAAAGTATATATGAGTAAACTTGGTCTGACAGTTACCAATGC
TTAATCAGTGAGGCACCTATCTCAGCGATCTGTCTATTTCGTTCATCCATAGTTGCCTGACTCCCCGTCG
TGTAGATAACTACGATACGGGAGGGCTTACCATCTGGCCCCAGTGCTGCAATGATACCGCGAGACCCACG
CTCACCGGCTCCAGATTTATCAGCAATAAACCAGCCAGCCGGAAGGGCCGAGCGCAGAAGTGGTCCTGCA
ACTTTATCCGCCTCCATCCAGTCTATTAATTGTTGCCGGGAAGCTAGAGTAAGTAGTTCGCCAGTTAATA
GTTTGCGCAACGTTGTTGCCATTGCTACAGGCATCGTGGTGTCACGCTCGTCGTTTGGTATGGCTTCATT
CAGCTCCGGTTCCCAACGATCAAGGCGAGTTACATGATCCCCCATGTTGTGCAAAAAAGCGGTTAGCTCC
TTCGGTCCTCCGATCGTTGTCAGAAGTAAGTTGGCCGCAGTGTTATCACTCATGGTTATGGCAGCACTGC
ATAATTCTCTTACTGTCATGCCATCCGTAAGATGCTTTTCTGTGACTGGTGAGTACTCAACCAAGTCATT
CTGAGAATAGTGTATGCGGCGACCGAGTTGCTCTTGCCCGGCGTCAATACGGGATAATACCGCGCCACAT
AGCAGAACTTTAAAAGTGCTCATCATTGGAAAACGTTCTTCGGGGCGAAAACTCTCAAGGATCTTACCGC
TGTTGAGATCCAGTTCGATGTAACCCACTCGTGCACCCAACTGATCTTCAGCATCTTTTACTTTCACCAG
CGTTTCTGGGTGAGCAAAAACAGGAAGGCAAAATGCCGCAAAAAAGGGAATAAGGGCGACACGGAAATGT
TGAATACTCATACTCTTCCTTTTTCAATATTATTGAAGCATTTATCAGGGTTATTGTCTCATGAGCGGAT
ACATATTTGAATGTATTTAGAAAAATAAACAAATAGGGGTTCCGCGCACATTTCCCCGAAAAGTGCCACC
TGACGTCTAAGAAACCATTATTATCATGACATTAACCTATAAAAATAGGCGTATCACGAGGCCCTTTCGT
CTCGCGCGTTTCGGTGATGACGGTGAAAACCTCTGACACATGCAGCTCCCGGACTCTAATTTGTGAGTTT
AGTATACATGCATTTACTTATAATACAGTTTTTTAGTTTTGCTGGCCGCATCTTCTCAAATATGCTTCCC
AGCCTGCTTTTCTGTAACGTTCACCCTCTACCTTAGCATCCCTTCCCTTTGCAAATAGTCCTCTTCCAAC
AATAATAATGTCAGATCCTGTAGAGACCACATCATCCACGGTTCTATACTGTTGACCCAATGCGTCTCCC
TTGTCATCTAAACCCACACCGGGTGTCATAATCAACCAATCGTAACCTTCATCTCTTCCACCCATGTCTC
TTTGAGCAATAAAGCCGATAACAAAATCTTTGTCGCTCTTCGCAATGTCAACAGTACCCTTAGTATATTC
TCCAGTAGATAGGGAGCCCTTGCATGACAATTCTGCTAACATCAAAAGGCCTCTAGGTTCCTTTGTTACT
TCTTCTGCCGCCTGCTTCAAACCGCTAACAATACCTGGGCCCACCACACCGTGTGCATTCGTAATGTCTG
CCCATTCTGCTATTCTGTATACACCCGCAGAGTACTGCAATTTGACTGTATTACCAATGTCAGCAAATTT
TCTGTCTTCGAAGAGTAAAAAATTGTACTTGGCGGATAATGCCTTTAGCGGCTTAACTGTGCCCTCCATG
GAAAAATCAGTCAAGATATCCACATGTGTTTTTAGTAAACAAATTTTGGGACCTAATGCTTCAACTAACT
CCAGTAATTCCTTGGTGGTACGAACATCCAATGAAGCACACAAGTTTGTTTGCTTTTCGTGCATGATATT
AAATAGCTTGGCAGCAACAGGACTAGGATGAGTAGCAGCACGTTCCTTATATGTAGCTTTCGACATGATT
TATCTTCGTTTCCTGCAGGTTTTTGTTCTGTGCAGTTGGGTTAAGAATACTGGGCAATTTCATGTTTCTT
CAACACTACATATGCGTATATATACCAATCTAAGTCTGTGCTCCTTCCTTCGTTCTTCCTTCTGTTCGGA
GATTACCGAATCAAAAAAATTTCAAGGAAACCGAAATCAAAAAAAAGAATAAAAAAAAAATGATGAATTG
AAAAGGTGGTATGGTGCACTCTCAGTACTCCGGGAGACGGTCACAGCTTGTCTGTAAGCGGATGCCGGGA
GCAGACAAGCCCGTCAGGGCGCGTCAGCGGGTGTTGGCGGGTGTCGGGGCTGGCTTAACTATGCGGCATC
AGAGCAGATTGTACTGAGAGTGCACCATATCGACTACGTCGTTAAGGCCGTTTCTGACAGAGTAAAATTC
TTGAGGGAACTTTCACCATTATGGGAAATGGTTCAAGAAGGTATTGACTTAAACTCCATCAAATGGTCAG
GTCATTGAGTGTTTTTTATTTGTTGTATTTTTTTTTTTTTAGAGAAAATCCTCCAATATATAAATTAGGA
ATCATAGTTTCATGATTTTCTGTTACACCTAACTTTTTGTGTGGTGCCCTCCTCCTTGTCAATATTAATG
TTAAAGTGCAATTCTTTTTCCTTATCACGTTGAGCCATTAGTATCAATTTGCTTACCTGTATTCCTTTAC
ATCCTCCTTTTTCTCCTTCTTGATAAATGTATGTAGATTGCGTATATAGTTTCGTCTACCCTATGAACAT
ATTCCATTTTGTAATTTCGTGTCGTTTCTATTATGAATTTCATTTATAAAGTTTATGTACAAATATCATA
AAAAAAGAGAATCTTTTTAAGCAAGGATTTTCTTAACTTCTTCGGCGACAGCATCACCGACTTCGGTGGT
ACTGTTGGAACCACCTAAATCACCAGTTCTGATACCTGCATCCAAAACCTTTTTAACTGCATCTTCAATG
GCCTTACCTTCTTCAGGCAAGTTCAATGACAATTTCAACATCATTGCAGCAGACAAGATAGTGGCGATAG
GGTTGACCTTATTCTTTGGCAAATCTGGAGCAGAACCGTGGCATGGTTCGTACAAACCAAATGCGGTGTT
CTTGTCTGGCAAAGAGGCCAAGGACGCAGATGGCAACAAACCCAAGGAACCTGGGATAACGGAGGCTTCA
TCGGAGATGATATCACCAAACATGTTGCTGGTGATTATAATACCATTTAGGTGGGTTGGGTTCTTAACTA
GGATCATGGCGGCAGAATCAATCAATTGATGTTGAACCTTCAATGTAGGGAATTCGTTCTTGATGGTTTC
CTCCACAGTTTTTCTCCATAATCTTGAAGAGGCCAAAACATTAGCTTTATCCAAGGACCAAATAGGCAAT
GGTGGCTCATGTTGTAGGGCCATGAAAGCGGCCATTCTTGTGATTCTTTGCACTTCTGGAACGGTGTATT
GTTCACTATCCCAAGCGACACCATCACCATCGTCTTCCTTTCTCTTACCAAAGTAAATACCTCCCACTAA
TTCTCTGACAACAACGAAGTCAGTACCTTTAGCAAATTGTGGCTTGATTGGAGATAAGTCTAAAAGAGAG
TCGGATGCAAAGTTACATGGTCTTAAGTTGGCGTACAATTGAAGTTCTTTACGGATTTTTAGTAAACCTT
GTTCAGGTCTAACACTACCGGTACCCCATTTAGGACCACCCACAGCACCTAACAAAACGGCATCAGCCTT
CTTGGAGGCTTCCAGCGCCTCATCTGGAAGTGGAACACCTGTAGCATCGATAGCAGCACCACCAATTAAA
TGATTTTCGAAATCGAACTTGACATTGGAACGAACATCAGAAATAGCTTTAAGAACCTTAATGGCTTCGG
CTGTGATTTCTTGACCAACGTGGTCACCTGGCAAAACGACGATCTTCTTAGGGGCAGACATTAGAATGGT
ATATCCTTGAAATATATATATATATATTGCTGAAATGTAAAAGGTAAGAAAAGTTAGAAAGTAAGACGAT
TGCTAACCACCTATTGGAAAAAACAATAGGTCCTTAAATAATATTGTCAACTTCAAGTATTGTGATGCAA
GCATTTAGTCATGAACGCTTCTCTATTCTATATGAAAAGCCGGTTCCGGCGCTCTCACCTTTCCTTTTTC
TCCCAATTTTTCAGTTGAAAAAGGTATATGCGTCAGGCGACCTCTGAAATTAACAAAAAATTTCCAGTCA
TCGAATTTGATTCTGTGCGATAGCGCCCCTGTGTGTTCTCGTTATGTTGAGGAAAAAAATAATGGTTGCT
AAGAGATTCGAACTCTTGCATCTTACGATACCTGAGTATTCCCACAGTTAACTGCGGTCAAGATATTTCT
TGAATCAGGCGCCTTAGACCGCTCGGCCAAACAACCAATTACTTGTTGAGAAATAGAGTATAATTATCCT
ATAAATATAACGTTTTTGAACACACATGAACAAGGAAGTACAGGACAATTGATTTTGAAGAGAATGTGGA
TTTTGATGTAATTGTTGGGATTCCATTTTTAATAAGGCAATAATATTAGGTATGTAGATATACTAGAAGT
TCTCCTCGACCGGTCGATATGCGGTGTGAAATACCGCACAGATGCGTAAGGAGAAAATACCGCATCAGGA
AATTGTAAGCGTTAATATTTTGTTAAAATTCGCGTTAAATTTTTGTTAAATCAGCTCATTTTTTAACCAA
TAGGCCGAAATCGGCAAAATCCCTTATAAATCAAAAGAATAGACCGAGATAGGGT
[37 nt withheld, positions 6076-6112]
AAAGAACGTGGACTCCAACGTCAAAGG
[49 nt withheld, positions 6140-6188]
T
[91 nt withheld, positions 6190-6280]
G
[124 nt withheld, positions 6282-6405]
CCATTCGCCATTCAGGCTGCGCAACTGTTGGGAAGGGCGATCGGTGCGGGCCTCTTCGCTATTACGCCAG
CTGGCGAAAGGGGGATGTGCTGCAAGGCGATTAAGTTGGGTAACGCCAGGGTTTTCCCAGTCACGACGTT
GTAAAACGACGGCCAGTGAGCGCGCGTAATACGACTCACTATAGGGCGAATTG
